>Addgene plasmid #247455 | pEF5-H4(A5,8,12,16)-HaloTag-FRT | addgene full sequence | sequence record 492447 | Addgene NGS Result
GGCCCGCATTTACAAGACTATCTTGCCAGAAAAAAAGCGTCGCAGCAGGTCATCAAAAATTTTAAATGGC
TAGAGACTTATCGAAAGCAGCGAGACAGGCGCGAAGGTGCCACCAGATTCGCACGCGGCGGCCCCAGCGC
CCAGGCCAGGCCTCAACTCAAGCACGAGGCGAAGGGGCTCCTTAAGCGCAAGGCCTCGAACTCTCCCACC
CACTTCCAACCCGAAGCTCGGGATCAAGAATCACGTACTGCAGCCAGGTGGAAGTAATTCAAGGCACGCA
AGGGCCATAACCCGTAAAGAGGCCAGGCCCGCGGGAACCACACACGGCACTTACCTGTGTTCTGGCGGCA
AACCCGTTGCGAAAAAGAACGTTCACGGCGACTACTGCACTTATATACGGTTCTCCCCCACCCTCGGGAA
AAAGGCGGAGCCAGTACACGACATCACTTTCCCAGTTTACCCCGCGCCACCTTCTCTAGGCACCGGTTCA
ATTGCCGACCCCTCCCCCCAACTTCTCGGGGACTGTGGGCGATGTGCGCTCTGCCCACTGACGGGCACCG
GAGCCAATTCCCACTCCTTTCAAGACCTAGAAGGTCCATTAGCTGCAAAGATTCCTCTCTGTTTAAAACT
TTATCCATCTTTGCAAAGCTTTTTGCAAAAGCCTAGTCAATAATCAATGTCAACGCGTATATCTGGCCCG
TACATCGCGAAGCAGCGCAAAACGCCTAACCCTAAGCAGATTCTTCATGCAATTGTCGGTCAAGCCTTGC
CTTGTTGTAGCTTAAATTTTGCTCGCGCACTACTCAGCGACCTCCAACACACAAGCAGGGAGCAGATACT
GGCTTAACTATGCGGCATCAGAGCAGATTGTACTGAGAGTGCACCATAGGGGATCGGGAGATCTCCCGAT
CCGTCGACGTCAGGTGGCACTTTTCGGGGAAATGTGCGCGGAACCCCTATTTGTTTATTTTTCTAAATAC
ATTCAAATATGTATCCGCTCATGAGACAATAACCCTGATAAATGCTTCAATAATATTGAAAAAGGAAGAG
TATGAGTATTCAACATTTCCGTGTCGCCCTTATTCCCTTTTTTGCGGCATTTTGCCTTCCTGTTTTTGCT
CACCCAGAAACGCTGGTGAAAGTAAAAGATGCTGAAGATCAGTTGGGTGCACGAGTGGGTTACATCGAAC
TGGATCTCAACAGCGGTAAGATCCTTGAGAGTTTTCGCCCCGAAGAACGTTTTCCAATGATGAGCACTTT
TAAAGTTCTGCTATGTGGCGCGGTATTATCCCGTATTGACGCCGGGCAAGAGCAACTCGGTCGCCGCATA
CACTATTCTCAGAATGACTTGGTTGAGTACTCACCAGTCACAGAAAAGCATCTTACGGATGGCATGACAG
TAAGAGAATTATGCAGTGCTGCCATAACCATGAGTGATAACACTGCGGCCAACTTACTTCTGACAACGAT
CGGAGGACCGAAGGAGCTAACCGCTTTTTTGCACAACATGGGGGATCATGTAACTCGCCTTGATCGTTGG
GAACCGGAGCTGAATGAAGCCATACCAAACGACGAGCGTGACACCACGATGCCTGTAGCAATGGCAACAA
CGTTGCGCAAACTATTAACTGGCGAACTACTTACTCTAGCTTCCCGGCAACAATTAATAGACTGGATGGA
GGCGGATAAAGTTGCAGGACCACTTCTGCGCTCGGCCCTTCCGGCTGGCTGGTTTATTGCTGATAAATCT
GGAGCCGGTGAGCGTGGGTCTCGCGGTATCATTGCAGCACTGGGGCCAGATGGTAAGCCCTCCCGTATCG
TAGTTATCTACACGACGGGGAGTCAGGCAACTATGGATGAACGAAATAGACAGATCGCTGAGATAGGTGC
CTCACTGATTAAGCATTGGTAACTGTCAGACCAAGTTTACTCATATATACTTTAGATTGATTTAAAACTT
CATTTTTAATTTAAAAGGATCTAGGTGAAGATCCTTTTTGATAATCTCATGACCAAAATCCCTTAACGTG
AGTTTTCGTTCCACTGAGCGTCAGACCCCGTAGAAAAGATCAAAGGATCTTCTTGAGATCCTTTTTTTCT
GCGCGTAATCTGCTGCTTGCAAACAAAAAAACCACCGCTACCAGCGGTGGTTTGTTTGCCGGATCAAGAG
CTACCAACTCTTTTTCCGAAGGTAACTGGCTTCAGCAGAGCGCAGATACCAAATACTGTTCTTCTAGTGT
AGCCGTAGTTAGGCCACCACTTCAAGAACTCTGTAGCACCGCCTACATACCTCGCTCTGCTAATCCTGTT
ACCAGTGGCTGCTGCCAGTGGCGATAAGTCGTGTCTTACCGGGTTGGACTCAAGACGATAGTTACCGGAT
AAGGCGCAGCGGTCGGGCTGAACGGGGGGTTCGTGCACACAGCCCAGCTTGGAGCGAACGACCTACACCG
AACTGAGATACCTACAGCGTGAGCTATGAGAAAGCGCCACGCTTCCCGAAGGGAGAAAGGCGGACAGGTA
TCCGGTAAGCGGCAGGGTCGGAACAGGAGAGCGCACGAGGGAGCTTCCAGGGGGAAACGCCTGGTATCTT
TATAGTCCTGTCGGGTTTCGCCACCTCTGACTTGAGCGTCGATTTTTGTGATGCTCGTCAGGGGGGCGGA
GCCTATGGAAAAACGCCAGCAACGCGGCCTTTTTACGGTTCCTGGCCTTTTGCTGGCCTTTTGCTCACAT
GTTCTTTCCTGCGTTATCCCCTGATTCTGTGGATAACCGTATTACCGCCTTTGAGTGAGCTGATACCGCT
CGCCGCAGCCGAACGACCGAGCGCAGCGAGTCAGTGAGCGAGGAAGCGGAAGAGCGCCCAATACGCAAAC
CGCCTCTCCCCGCGCGTTGGCCGATTCATTAATGCAGCTGGCACGACAGGTTTCCCGACTGGAAAGCGGG
CAGTGAGCGCAACGCAATTAATGTGAGTTAGCTCACTCATTAGGCACCCCAGGCTTTACACTTTATGCTT
CCGGCTCGTATGTTGTGTGGAATTGTGAGCGGATAACAATTTCACACAGGAAACAGCTATGACCATGATT
ACGCCAAGCTCTAGCTAGAGGTCGACGGTATACAGACATGATAAGATACATTGATGAGTTTGGACAAACC
ACAACTAGAATGCAGTGAAAAAAATGCTTTATTTGTGAAATTTGTGATGCTATTGCTTTATTTGTAACCA
TTATAAGCTGCAATAAACAAGTTGGGGTGGGCGAAGAACTCCAGCATGAGATCCCCGCGCTGGAGGATCA
TCCAGCCGGCGTCCCGGAAAACGATTCCGAAGCCCAACCTTTCATAGAAGGCGGCGGTGGAATCGAAATC
TCGTAGTACGTGCTATTCCTTTGCCCTCGGACGAGTGCTGGGGCGTCGGTTTCCACTATCGGCGAGTACT
TCTACACAGCCATCGGTCCAGACGGCCGCGCTTCTGCGGGCGATTTGTGTACGCCCGACAGTCCCGGCTC
CGGATCGGACGATTGCGTCGCATCGACCCTGCGCCCAAGCTGCATCATCGAAATTGCCGTCAACCAAGCT
CTGATAGAGTTGGTCAAGACCAATGCGGAGCATATACGCCCGGAGCCGCGGCGATCCTGCAAGCTCCGGA
TGCCTCCGCTCGAAGTAGCGCGTCTGCTGCTCCATACAAGCCAACCACGGCCTCCAGAAGAAGATGTTGG
CGACCTCGTATTGGGAATCCCCGAACATCGCCTCGCTCCAGTCAATGACCGCTGTTATGCGGCCATTGTC
CGTCAGGACATTGTTGGAGCCGAAATCCGCGTGCACGAGGTGCCGGACTTCGGGGCAGTCCTCGGCCCAA
AGCATCAGCTCATCGAGAGCCTGCGCGACGGACGCACTGACGGTGTCGTCCATCACAGTTTGCCAGTGAT
ACACATGGGGATCAGCAATCGCGCATATGAAATCACGCCATGTAGTGTATTGACCGATTCCTTGCGGTCC
GAATGGGCCGAACCCGCTCGTCTGGCTAAGATCGGCCGCAGCGATCGCATCCATGGCCTCCGCGACCGGC
TGCAGAACAGCGGGCAGTTCGGTTTCAGGCAGGTCTTGCAACGTGACACCCTGTGCACGGCGGGAGATGC
AATAGGTCAGGCTCTCGCTGAATTCCCCAATGTCAAGCACTTCCGGAATCGGGAGCGCGGCCGATGCAAA
GTGCCGATAAACATAACGATCTTTGTAGAAACCATCGGCGCAGCTATTTACCCGCAGGACATATCCACGC
CCTCCTACATCGAAGCTGAAAGCACGAGATTCTTCGCCCTCCGAGAGCTGCATCAGGTCGGAGACGCTGT
CGAACTTTTCGATCAGAAACTTCTCGACAGACGTCGCGGTGAGTTCAGGCTTTTTGGCCAAGGAAGTTCC
TATACTTTCTAGAGAATAGGAACTTCGGAATAGGAACTTCTAGGTACGTGAACCATCACCCT
[91 nt withheld, positions 4473-4563]
G
[124 nt withheld, positions 4565-4688]
GGGGATACCCCCTAGAGCCCCAGCTGGTTCTTTCCGCCTCAGAAGCCATAGAGCCCACCGCATCCCCAGC
ATGCCTGCTATTGTCTTCCCAATCCTCCCCCTTGCTGTCCTGCCCCACCCCACCCCCCAGAATAGAATGA
CACCTACTCAGACAATGCGATGCAATTTCCTCATTTTATTAGGAAAGGACAGTGGGAGTGGCACCTTCCA
GGGTCAAGGAAGGCACGGGGGAGGGGCAAACAACAGATGGCTGGCAACTAGAAGGCACAGTCGAGGCTGA
TCAGCGGGTTTAAACTCATTACTAACCGGTACGCGTAGAATCGAGACCGAGGAGAGGGTTAGGGATAGGC
TTACCTTCGAACCGCGGGCCCTCTAGACTCGAGCGGCGGCCGCCGAATTAACTTAACCGGAAATCTCCAG
AGTAGACAGCCAGCGCGCGATCTCGCTGCCGATCAGGTCCGGGTTGTCTTCTTGCAGCAGATTCAGACCC
GGGCCGATGTCCACAGCCTTGCAGTTAGGCAGGCTTTTGGCCAGGCGAGCGGCTTCGGCCGGTGGGATCA
GAACGCCTGGGGTGCCCCAGAACAGCAGCTTCGGGACAGGGGACTGGTGCAGCCAGTCCATGTATTCTTC
GACCAGCGCGACGATGTTCGCTGGCTCACCGGCGATTGGCAGCTCGTTTGGGAAGCGCCACAGTGGCTCG
CGGTCAACAGGATTCAGGAACGGCTCGCGGTAATGGTCCATCTCGACTTCAGTCAGCGGGCGGACGACAC
CCATCGGCAGCGTACCCTCGATAAAAACGTTCTGATCGATGATCAGCTTGCGGCCGACGTCGGTGGTGCG
GAAGGCCTGGAAGGTCTCGCGGGCAAATTCTGGCCATTCGTCCCAGGTCGGGATAGGGCGGATGAACTCC
ATAAATGCAATACCTTTGACGCGCTCTGGATTGCGCTTGGCCCAGTGGAAACCCAGAGCGGAGCCCCAGT
CGTGAATGACCAGGACGACCTCTTCCAGACCCAGGGCTTCGATGAAGGCATCCATGAAGCGGACGTGGTC
GTCGAAGAAATAACCCAGGTCTGGTTTGTCGGATTTGCCCATACCGATCAGGTCTGGAGCAATGCAGCGA
TGGGTCGGTGCAACATGCGGGATGATGTTGCGCCACACGTAGGAGGAGGTCGGGTTACCGTGCAGGAACA
GCACAGGGGTGCCATCGCGCGGACCAACATCGACGTAGTGCATGCGCTCGCCCAGGACTTCCACATAATG
GGGGTCGAATGGAAAGCCAGTACCGATTTCGGAACCGCCACCAGAGCCTCCACCTCCACTTCCACCTCCG
CCTGAACCACCTCCACCAGATGGATC
[258 nt withheld, positions 6045-6302]
CGCGGCACCCCCCGCACCCAAACCCGCCCCGCCCGCACCACGTCCAGACATCTCGAAATTCGCTAGCTCT
AGAGCGGCCGCCACTGTGCTGGATATCTGCAGAATTCCACCACACTGGACTAGTGGATCCGAGCTCGGTA
CCAAGCTTACCTAGCCAGCTTGGGTCTCCCTATAGTGAGTCGTATTAGTACCAAGCTAATTCCTCACGAC
ACCTGAAATGGAAGAAAAAAACTTTGAACCACTGTCTGAGGCTTGAGAATGAACCAAGATCCAAACTCAA
AAAGGGCAAATTCCAAGGAGAATTACATCAAGTGCCAAGCTGGCCTAACTTCAGTCTCCACCCACTCAGT
GTGGGGAAACTCCATCGCATAAAACCCCTCCCCCCAACCTAAAGACGACGTACTCCAAAAGCTCGAGAAC
TAATCGAGGTGCCTGGACGGCGCCCGGTACTCCGTGGAGTCACATGAAGCGACGGCTGAGGACGGAAAGG
CCCTTTTCCTTTGTGTGGGTGACTCACCCGCCCGCTCTCCCGAGCGCCGCGTCCTCCATTTTGAGCTCCC
TGCAGCAGGGCCGGGAAGCGGCCATCTTTCCGCTCACGCAACTGGTGCCGACCGGGCCAGCCTTGCCGCC
CAGGGCGGGGCGATACACGGCGGCGCGAGGCCAGGCACCAGAGCAGGCCGGCCAGCTTGAGACTACCCCC
GTCCGATTCTCGGTGGCCGCGCTCGCAGGCCCCGCCTCGCCGAACATGTGCGCTGGGACGCACGGGCCCC
GTCGCCGCCCGCGGCCCCAAAAACCGAAATACCAGTGTGCAGATCTT
Features (pLannotate 1.2.2; 24 found; start..end, strand, type, name):
    572..638     -  CDS            small t antigen (fragment): SV40 (simian virus 40) small t antigen
    647..666     -  promoter       SRα promoter (fragment): hybrid promoter consisting of the SV40 early promoter plus part of the long terminal repeat of human T-lymphotrophic virus 1
    663..681     -  enhancer       CMV enhancer (fragment): human cytomegalovirus immediate early enhancer
    836..888     +  misc_feature   bom (fragment): basis of mobility region from pBR322
    947..1051    +  promoter       AmpR promoter: bla
   1052..1912    +  CDS            AmpR: β-lactamase; bla; confers resistance to ampicillin, carbenicillin, and related antibiotics
   2083..2671    +  rep_origin     ori: high-copy-number ColE1/pMB1/pBR322/pUC origin of replication
   2854..2946    +  CDS            lacI (fragment): lac repressor; lacI; The lac repressor binds to the lac operator to inhibit transcription in E. coli. This inhibition can be relieved by adding lactose or isopropyl-β-D-thiogalactopyranoside (IPTG).
   2959..2980    +  protein_bind   CAP binding site: CAP binding activates transcription in the presence of cAMP. E. coli catabolite activator protein
   2995..3025    +  promoter       lac promoter: promoter for the E. coli lac operon
   3033..3049    +  protein_bind   lac operator: The lac repressor binds to the lac operator to inhibit transcription in E. coli. This inhibition can be relieved by adding lactose or isopropyl-β-D-thiogalactopyranoside (IPTG). lac repressor encoded by lacI
   3122..3243    -  polyA_signal   SV40 poly(A) signal: SV40 polyadenylation signal
   3238..3363    -  CDS            ble (fragment): BLE_KLEPN - Experimental evidence at protein level: Swiss-Prot protein existence level 1. Binding protein with a strong affinity to the bleomycin family of antibiotics. Binds to CL990; an antimitotic-antibiotic compound. From Klebsiella pneumoniae.
   3373..4395    -  CDS            HygR: aminoglycoside phosphotransferase from E. coli; aph(4)-Ia; confers resistance to hygromycin
   4403..4450    -  protein_bind   FRT: FLP-mediated recombination occurs in the 8-bp core sequence TCTAGAAA (Turan and Bode, 2011). FLP recombinase from the Saccharomyces cerevisiae 2μ plasmid
   4455..4688    -  rep_origin     f1 ori (fragment) (sequence partly withheld): f1 bacteriophage origin of replication; arrow indicates direction of (+) strand synthesis
   4709..4730    -  promoter       SV40 promoter (fragment): SV40 enhancer and early promoter
   4734..4958    -  polyA_signal   bGH poly(A) signal: bovine growth hormone polyadenylation signal
   5002..5043    -  CDS            V5 tag: epitope tag from simian virus 5
   5095..5978    -  CDS            HaloTag® (fragment): modified bacterial dehalogenase that forms covalent bonds with chloroalkane derivatives
   6045..6353    -  CDS            H4_BOVIN (sequence partly withheld): Experimental evidence at protein level: Swiss-Prot protein existence level 1. Core component of nucleosome. Nucleosomes wrap and compact DNA into chromatin, limiting DNA accessibility to the cellular machineries which require DNA as a template. Histones thereby play a central role in transcription regulation, DNA repair, DNA replication and chromosomal stability. DNA accessibility is regulated via a complex set of post-translational modifications of histones, also called histone code, and nucleosome remodeling. From Bos taurus (Bovine).
   6365..6386    -  misc_feature   MCS (fragment): pBluescript multiple cloning site
   6471..6489    -  promoter       T7 promoter: promoter for bacteriophage T7 RNA polymerase
   6506..565     -  promoter       EF-1α promoter (across the origin): strong constitutive promoter for human elongation factor EF-1α
