[The description below was written by a language model from this plasmid's Addgene catalogue record and pLannotate feature annotations shown in this document.]
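Description:
pEF5-H4(A5,8,12,16)-HaloTag-FRT is a 7.1 kb mammalian expression plasmid built on the Invitrogen pEF5 FRT-type backbone and designed for FLP-mediated integration into a genomic FRT site. In E. coli it is maintained as a high-copy plasmid through a ColE1/pUC-type origin and selected with ampicillin via the β-lactamase gene. A partial f1 origin and remnants of lac regulatory elements are also annotated in the backbone.

The expression cassette is driven by the strong constitutive human EF-1α promoter, followed by a T7 promoter that also serves as the sequencing primer site. It encodes human histone H4 (H4C1) fused at its C terminus to HaloTag, a modified dehalogenase that covalently binds chloroalkane ligands such as fluorescent dyes. The histone carries four lysine-to-alanine substitutions in its N-terminal tail (K5A, K8A, K12A, K16A), which remove the main tail acetylation sites. The catalogue purpose line calls the protein "wild-type", but the name and mutation field make clear it is the mutant. A backbone V5 epitope sequence lies downstream of HaloTag, though the record does not say whether it is in frame with the fusion, and the cassette ends with a bGH polyadenylation signal.

Adjacent to the cassette, an FRT site sits directly upstream of a hygromycin resistance gene with an SV40 polyadenylation signal. No promoter is annotated directly upstream of this gene. In Flp-In-style systems, recombination at a genomic FRT site places such a gene behind a resident promoter, so hygromycin resistance marks correct integrants. The associated publication concerns the behaviour of nucleosomes containing mutant H4 in euchromatic domains of living human cells, consistent with use for stable, single-site expression and live-cell labelling.
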