Addgene plasmid #247455: pEF5-H4(A5,8,12,16)-HaloTag-FRT
Purpose: Expresses wild-type H4(A5,8,12,16)-Halo under EF1 promoter and can be integrated into FRT site
Depositing lab: Kazuhiro Maeshima. Depositing organization: National Institute of Genetics. Publication: Behaviors of nucleosomes with mutant histone H4s in euchromatic domains of living human cells. Semeigazin A, Iida S, Minami K, Tamura S, Ide S, Higashi K, Toyoda A, Kurokawa K, Maeshima K. Histochem Cell Biol. 2024 Jul;162(1-2):23-40. doi: 10.1007/s00418-024-02293-x. Epub 2024 May 14. PubMed 38743310.
Backbone
  Vector backbone: pEF5
  Backbone manufacturer: Invitrogen, Cat#V602020
  Vector type: Mammalian Expression
  Selectable markers: Hygromycin
Growth in bacteria
  Bacterial resistance: Ampicillin, 100 μg/mL
  Growth temperature: 37°C
  Growth strain: DH5alpha
  Copy number: High Copy
Gene/Insert
  Gene/Insert name: H4 (H4C1) (alt name: H4 (H4C1), A5,8,12,16)
  Species: H. sapiens (human)
  Insert size (bp): 1263
  Mutation: H4(A5,8,12,16) has four mutations in the N-terminal tail region: K5A, K8A, K12A, and K16A.
  Entrez Gene: H4C1 (a.k.a. H4-16, H4C11, H4C12, H4C13, H4C14, H4C15, H4C16, H4C2, H4C3, H4C4, H4C5, H4C6, H4C8, H4C9, H4FA, HIST1H4A)
  Promoter: EF1α
  Tag / fusion protein: HaloTag (C terminal on insert)
  Cloning method: Other
  Sequencing primers: 5′ T7
Terms and licenses: Academic/Nonprofit Terms; Industry Terms: Not Available to Industry
How to cite: pEF5-H4(A5,8,12,16)-HaloTag-FRT was a gift from Kazuhiro Maeshima (Addgene plasmid # 247455 ; http://n2t.net/addgene:247455 ; RRID:Addgene_247455)
